>Addgene plasmid #235804 | pME_G_0_1-2_004_OC5'4 | addgene full sequence | sequence record 476000 | Addgene NGS Result
GGTCTCGAACACGTCTCGCAAGTACTTGAGACCACTCATCGCGACTAGTAGCGGCCGCTGCAGTCCGGCA
AAAAAGGGCAAGGTGTCACCACCCTGCCCTTTTTCTTTAAAACCGAAAAGATTACTTCGCGTTATGCAGG
CTTCCTCGCTCACTGACTCGCTGCGCTCGGTCGTTCGGCTGCGGCGAGCGGTATCAGCTCACTCAAAGGC
GGTAATACGGTTATCCACAGAATCAGGGGATAACGCAGGAAAGAACATGTGAGCAAAAGGCCAGCAAAAG
GCCAGGAACCGTAAAAAGGCCGCGTTGCTGGCGTTTTTCCACAGGCTCCGCCCCCCTGACGAGCATCACA
AAAATCGACGCTCAAGTCAGAGGTGGCGAAACCCGACAGGACTATAAAGATACCAGGCGTTTCCCCCTGG
AAGCTCCCTCGTGCGCTCTCCTGTTCCGACCCTGCCGCTTACCGGATACCTGTCCGCCTTTCTCCCTTCG
GGAAGCGTGGCGCTTTCTCATAGCTCACGCTGTAGGTATCTCAGTTCGGTGTAGGTCGTTCGCTCCAAGC
TGGGCTGTGTGCACGAACCCCCCGTTCAGCCCGACCGCTGCGCCTTATCCGGTAACTATCGTCTTGAGTC
CAACCCGGTAAGACACGACTTATCGCCACTGGCAGCAGCCACTGGTAACAGGATTAGCAGAGCGAGGTAT
GTAGGCGGTGCTACAGAGTTCTTGAAGTGGTGGCCTAACTACGGCTACACTAGAAGAACAGTATTTGGTA
TCTGCGCTCTGCTGAAGCCAGTTACCTTCGGAAAAAGAGTTGGTAGCTCTTGATCCGGCAAACAAACCAC
CGCTGGTAGCGGTGGTTTTTTTGTTTGCAAGCAGCAGATTACGCGCAGAAAAAAAGGATCTCAAGAAGAT
CCTTTGATCTTTTCTACGGGGTCTGACGCTCAGTGGAACGAAAACTCACGTTAAGGGATTTTGGTCATGA
GATTATCAAAAAGGATCTTCACCTAGATCCTTTTAAATTAAAAATGAAGTTTTAAATCAATCTAAAGTAT
ATATGAGTAAACTTGGTCTGACAGCTCGAGGCTTGGATTCTCACCAATAAAAAACGCCCGGCGGCAACCG
AGCGTTCTGAACAAATCCAGATGGAGTTCTGAGGTCATTACTGGATCTATCAACAGGAGTCCAAGCGAGC
TCGATATCAAATTACGCCCCGCCCTGCCACTCGTCGCAGTACTGTTGTAATTCATTAAGCATTCTGCCGA
CATGGAAGCCATCACAAACGGCATGATGAACCTGAATCGCCAGCGGCATCAGCACCTTGTCGCCTTGCGT
ATAATATTTGCCCATGGTGAAAACGGGGGCGAAGAAGTTGTCCATATTGGCCACGTTTAAATCAAAACTG
GTGAAACTCACCCAGGGATTGGCTGATACGAAAAACATATTCTCAATAAACCCTTTAGGGAAATAGGCCA
GGTTTTCACCGTAACACGCCACATCTTGCGAATATATGTGTAGAAACTGCCGGAAATCGTCGTGGTATTC
ACTCCAGAGTGATGAAAACGTTTCAGTTTGCTCATGGAAAACGGTGTAACAAGGGTGAACACTATCCCAT
ATCACCAGCTCACCGTCTTTCATTGCCATACGAAATTCCGGATGAGCATTCATCAGGCGGGCAAGAATGT
GAATAAAGGCCGGATAAAACTTGTGCTTATTTTTCTTTACGGTCTTTAAAAAGGCCGTAATATCCAGCTG
AACGGTCTGGTTATAGGTACATTGAGCAACTGACTGAAATGCCTCAAAATGTTCTTTACGATGCCATTGG
GATATATCAACGGTGGTATATCCAGTGATTTTTTTCTCCATTTTAGCTTCCTTAGCTCCTGAAAATCTCG
ATAACTCAAAAAATACGCCCGGTAGTGATCTTATTTCATTATGGTGAAAGTTGGAACCTCTTACGTGCCC
GATCAACTCGAGTGCCACCTGACGTCTAAGAAACCATTATTATCATGACATTAACCTATAAAAATAGGCG
TATCACGAGGCAGAATTTCAGATAAAAAAAATCCTTAGCTTTCGCTAAGGATGATTTCTGGAATTCGCGG
CCGCTTCTAGAGCGATGAGT
Features (pLannotate 1.2.2; 8 found; start..end, strand, type, name):
     44..63      +  misc_feature   BioBrick suffix: universal suffix for all parts
     64..121     +  terminator     his operon terminator: This putative transcriptin terminator from the E. coli his operon has a 2-bp deletion introduced during synthesis. Its efficiency has not been determined.
    316..904     -  rep_origin     ori: high-copy-number ColE1/pMB1/pBR322/pUC origin of replication
   1087..1181    -  terminator     lambda t0 terminator: transcription terminator from phage lambda
   1205..1861    -  CDS            cat: CAT_ECOLX - Experimental evidence at protein level: Swiss-Prot protein existence level 1. This enzyme is an effector of chloramphenicol resistance in bacteria. From Escherichia coli. This protein is used as a marker in many commonly used cloning vectors, such as pACYC184.
   1862..1959    -  promoter       cat promoter: promoter of the E. coli cat gene encoding chloramphenicol acetyltransferase
   2045..2088    -  terminator     bacterial terminator: putative bacterial transcription terminator
   2091..2112    +  misc_feature   BioBrick prefix: BioBrick prefix for parts that do not start with "ATG"
