[The description below was written by a language model from this plasmid's Addgene catalogue record and pLannotate feature annotations shown in this document.]
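Description:
pME_G_0_1-2_004_OC5'4 is a small synthetic-biology part plasmid from a modular cloning toolkit developed for engineering the Chlamydomonas chloroplast. It is built on the pME_Cp_UAV_GFP backbone, whose name suggests a universal acceptor vector with a GFP placeholder. No GFP feature appears in the annotated sequence, consistent with such a placeholder having been replaced by the insert. The insert was introduced through BsaI sites that were destroyed during cloning. The plasmid is propagated in E. coli using a high-copy ColE1/pUC-type origin and is selected with chloramphenicol through a cat gene driven by its native cat promoter and followed by the lambda t0 terminator.

The payload is a 19 bp synthetic sequence, 5' Operon Connector 4, assigned to the M1 position of the assembly scheme. It is too short to be picked up by automated annotation, so the feature table shows only backbone elements. By position, the insert presumably lies in the short unannotated stretch spanning the circular junction between the BioBrick prefix and suffix. That region is insulated by a putative bacterial terminator on one side and the his operon terminator on the other, which limit transcriptional read-through between the part and the backbone. The total of 2,120 nt matches the stated 2,101 bp backbone plus the 19 bp insert.

According to the record, the part is used to construct operons. It presumably acts as a defined linker that lets several coding units be joined into a polycistronic arrangement in higher-level assemblies. It carries no promoter, coding sequence or reporter of its own, and the record does not describe how the connector functions at the sequence level or which partner connector it pairs with.
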