Addgene plasmid #235804: pME_G_0_1-2_004_OC5'4
Purpose: 5' Operon Connector 4 in the M1 position used to construct operons
Depositing lab: Tobias Erb. Depositing organization: Max Planck Institute for Terrestrial Microbiology. Publication: A modular high-throughput approach for advancing synthetic biology in the chloroplast of Chlamydomonas. Inckemann RM, Chotel T, Burgis M, Brinkmann CK, Andreas L, Baumann J, Sharma P, Klose M, Barrett J, Ries F, Paczia N, Glatter T, Mackinder LCM, Willmund F, Erb TJ. Nat Plants. 2025 Nov;11(11):2332-2349. doi: 10.1038/s41477-025-02126-2. Epub 2025 Nov 3. PubMed 41184475.
Backbone
  Vector backbone: pME_Cp_UAV_GFP
  Backbone size w/o insert (bp): 2101
  Vector type: Synthetic Biology
Growth in bacteria
  Bacterial resistance: Chloramphenicol, 25 μg/mL
  Growth temperature: 37°C
  Growth strain: DH5alpha
  Copy number: High Copy
Gene/Insert
  Gene/Insert name: 5' Operon Connector 4
  Species: Synthetic
  Insert size (bp): 19
  Mutation: none
  Cloning method: Restriction Enzyme; 5′ cloning site BsaI (destroyed during cloning); 3′ cloning site BsaI (destroyed during cloning)
  Sequencing primers: 5′ CGTATCACGAGGCAGAATTTC; 3′ CCTGCATAACGCGAAGTAATC
Terms and licenses: Academic/Nonprofit Terms; Industry Terms: Not Available to Industry
Depositor comments: Please visit https://doi.org/10.1101/2024.05.08.593163 for bioRxiv preprint.
How to cite: pME_G_0_1-2_004_OC5'4 was a gift from Tobias Erb (Addgene plasmid # 235804 ; http://n2t.net/addgene:235804 ; RRID:Addgene_235804)
